>Addgene plasmid #224381 | pLenti_CMV_Puro_SFB_GNB1L | addgene full sequence | sequence record 448160 | Addgene NGS Result
GTTCTTTCCTGCGTTATCCCCTGATTCTGTGGATAACCGTATTACCGCCTTTGAGTGAGCTGATACCGCT
CGCCGCAGCCGAACGACCGAGCGCAGCGAGTCAGTGAGCGAGGAAGCGGAAGAGCGCCCAATACGCAAAC
CGCCTCTCCCCGCGCGTTGGCCGATTCATTAATGCAGCTGGCACGACAGGTTTCCCGACTGGAAAGCGGG
CAGTGAGCGCAACGCAATTAATGTGAGTTAGCTCACTCATTAGGCACCCCAGGCTTTACACTTTATGCTT
CCGGCTCGTATGTTGTGTGGAATTGTGAGCGGATAACAATTTCACACAGGAAACAGCTATGACCATGATT
ACGCCAAGCGCGCAATTAACCCTCACTAAAGGGAACAAAAGCTGGAGCTGCAAGCTTAATGTAGTCTTAT
GCAATACTCTTGTAGTCTTGCAACATGGTAACGATGAGTTAGCAACATGCCTTACAAGGAGAGAAAAAGC
ACCGTGCATGCCGATTGGTGGAAGTAAGGTGGTACGATCGTGCCTTATTAGGAAGGCAACAGACGGGTCT
GACATGGATTGGACGAACCACTGAATTGCCGCATTGCAGAGATATTGTATTTAAGTGCCTAGCTCGATAC
ATAAACGGGTCTCTCTGGTTAGACCAGATCTGAGCCTGGGAGCTCTCTGGCTAACTAGGGAACCCACTGC
TTAAGCCTCAATAAAGCTTGCCTTGAGTGCTTCAAGTAGTGTGTGCCCGTCTGTTGTGTGACTCTGGTAA
CTAGAGATCCCTCAGACCCTTTTAGTCAGTGTGGAAAATCTCTAGCAGTGGCGCCCGAACAGGGACTTGA
AAGCGAAAGGGAAACCAGAGGAGCTCTCTCGACGCAGGACTCGGCTTGCTGAAGCGCGCACGGCAAGAGG
CGAGGGGCGGCGACTGGTGAGTACGCCAAAAATTTTGACTAGCGGAGGCTAGAAGGAGAGAGATGGGTGC
GAGAGCGTCAGTATTAAGCGGGGGAGAATTAGATCGCGATGGGAAAAAATTCGGTTAAGGCCAGGGGGAA
AGAAAAAATATAAATTAAAACATATAGTATGGGCAAGCAGGGAGCTAGAACGATTCGCAGTTAATCCTGG
CCTGTTAGAAACATCAGAAGGCTGTAGACAAATACTGGGACAGCTACAACCATCCCTTCAGACAGGATCA
GAAGAACTTAGATCATTATATAATACAGTAGCAACCCTCTATTGTGTGCATCAAAGGATAGAGATAAAAG
ACACCAAGGAAGCTTTAGACAAGATAGAGGAAGAGCAAAACAAAAGTAAGACCACCGCACAGCAAGCGGC
CGCTGATCTTCAGACCTGGAGGAGGAGATATGAGGGACAATTGGAGAAGTGAATTATATAAATATAAAGT
AGTAAAAATTGAACCATTAGGAGTAGCACCCACCAAGGCAAAGAGAAGAGTGGTGCAGAGAGAAAAAAGA
GCAGTGGGAATAGGAGCTTTGTTCCTTGGGTTCTTGGGAGCAGCAGGAAGCACTATGGGCGCAGCGTCAA
TGACGCTGACGGTACAGGCCAGACAATTATTGTCTGGTATAGTGCAGCAGCAGAACAATTTGCTGAGGGC
TATTGAGGCGCAACAGCATCTGTTGCAACTCACAGTCTGGGGCATCAAGCAGCTCCAGGCAAGAATCCTG
GCTGTGGAAAGATACCTAAAGGATCAACAGCTCCTGGGGATTTGGGGTTGCTCTGGAAAACTCATTTGCA
CCACTGCTGTGCCTTGGAATGCTAGTTGGAGTAATAAATCTCTGGAACAGATTTGGAATCACACGACCTG
GATGGAGTGGGACAGAGAAATTAACAATTACACAAGCTTAATACACTCCTTAATTGAAGAATCGCAAAAC
CAGCAAGAAAAGAATGAACAAGAATTATTGGAATTAGATAAATGGGCAAGTTTGTGGAATTGGTTTAACA
TAACAAATTGGCTGTGGTATATAAAATTATTCATAATGATAGTAGGAGGCTTGGTAGGTTTAAGAATAGT
TTTTGCTGTACTTTCTATAGTGAATAGAGTTAGGCAGGGATATTCACCATTATCGTTTCAGACCCACCTC
CCAACCCCGAGGGGACCCGACAGGCCCGAAGGAATAGAAGAAGAAGGTGGAGAGAGAGACAGAGACAGAT
CCATTCGATTAGTGAACGGATCTCGACGGTATCGGTTAACTTTTAAAAGAAAAGGGGGGATTGGGGGGTA
CAGTGCAGGGGAAAGAATAGTAGACATAATAGCAACAGACATACAAACTAAAGAATTACAAAAACAAATT
ACAAAATTCAAAATTTTATCGATAAGCTTGGGAGTTCCGCGTTACATAACTTACGGTAAATGGCCCGCCT
GGCTGACCGCCCAACGACCCCCGCCCATTGACGTCAATAATGACGTATGTTCCCATAGTAACGCCAATAG
GGACTTTCCATTGACGTCAATGGGTGGAGTATTTACGGTAAACTGCCCACTTGGCAGTACATCAAGTGTA
TCATATGCCAAGTACGCCCCCTATTGACGTCAATGACGGTAAATGGCCCGCCTGGCATTATGCCCAGTAC
ATGACCTTATGGGACTTTCCTACTTGGCAGTACATCTACGTATTAGTCATCGCTATTACCATGGTGATGC
GGTTTTGGCAGTACATCAATGGGCGTGGATAGCGGTTTGACTCACGGGGATTTCCAAGTCTCCACCCCAT
TGACGTCAATGGGAGTTTGTTTTGGCACCAAAATCAACGGGACTTTCCAAAATGTCGTAACAACTCCGCC
CCATTGACGCAAATGGGCGGTAGGCGTGTACGGTGGGAGGTCTATATAAGCAGAGCTCGTTTAGTGAACC
GTCAGATCGCCTGGAGACGCCATCCACGCTGTTTTGACCTCCATAGAAGACACCGACTCATGAAAGAAAC
CGCTGCTGCTAAATTCGAACGCCAGCACATGGACAGCGGAGCCGGCGCAGGAGCCGGCGCTGACGCGCCT
GACTACAAAGACGATGACGACAAGGGAGATTACAAGGATGACGATGACAAAGGCGCGTCGATGGACGAGA
AGACCACCGGCTGGCGGGGCGGCCACGTGGTGGAGGGCCTGGCCGGCGAGCTGGAGCAGCTGCGGGCCAG
GCTGGAGCACCACCCTCAGGGCCAGCGGGAGCCCTCCGGCGGCTGCAAGCTGGGCGGCGCGCCTGAATTC
TGCAGTCGACGGTACCGCGGGCCCATCGCTCGAGAGATAGTCCAGTGTGGTGGAATTCTGCAGATATCAA
CAAGTTTGTACAAAAAAGTTGGCACCATGACGGCCCCCTGCCCGCCGCCACCTCCAGACCCCCAGTTTGT
CCTCCGAGGCACCCAGTCACCGGTGCATGCGCTGCACTTCTGCGAAGGAGCCCAGGCTCAGGGGCGCCCG
CTCCTCTTCTCAGGGTCTCAGAGTGGCCTGGTACACATCTGGAGCCTGCAGACGCGGAGAGCGGTTACCA
CCCTGGATGGCCACGGCGGCCAGTGTGTGACCTGGCTGCAGACGCTGCCCCAGGGGCGCCAGCTCCTCAG
TCAGGGCCGGGACCTGAAGCTGTGCCTGTGGGACCTCGCGGAGGGCAGGAGCGCTGTCGTGGACTCCGTG
TGCTTGGAGAGTGTGGGCTTCTGCCGGAGCAGCATCCTGGCCGGGGGCCAGCCACGCTGGACGCTTGCCG
TGCCAGGGAGGGGCAGCGACGAGGTTCAGATTCTGGAGATGCCCTCCAAGACGTCAGTGTGCGCCCTGAA
GCCGAAGGCAGATGCCAAGCTGGGCATGCCCATGTGCCTGCGGCTGTGGCAGGCCGACTGCAGCTCCCGC
CCACTCCTTCTGGCCGGCTATGAGGATGGATCGGTGGTCCTGTGGGACGTCTCTGAGCAGAAGGTGTGCA
GCCGCATCGCCTGCCATGAGGAGCCCGTCATGGACCTTGACTTTGACTCCCAGAAGGCCAGGGGCATCTC
AGGCTCCGCGGGGAAGGCGCTGGCTGTCTGGAGCCTGGACTGGCAGCAGGCCCTGCAGGTGCGTGGGACT
CATGAACTCACCAATCCCGGGATCGCCGAGGTCACGATCCGGCCAGATCGCAAGATCCTGGCCACCGCAG
GCTGGGACCACCGCATCCGCGTGTTCCACTGGCGGACGATGCAGCCACTGGCCGTGCTGGCCTTCCACAG
CGCCGCTGTCCAGTGCGTGGCCTTCACCGCCGATGGCTTGCTGGCCGCGGGCTCCAAGGATCAGCGGATC
AGCCTCTGGTCACTCTACCCACGCGCACCAACTTTCTTGTACAAAGTGGTTGATATCCAGCACAGTGGCG
GCCGCTCGACAATCAACCTCTGGATTACAAAATTTGTGAAAGATTGACTGGTATTCTTAACTATGTTGCT
CCTTTTACGCTATGTGGATACGCTGCTTTAATGCCTTTGTATCATGCTATTGCTTCCCGTATGGCTTTCA
TTTTCTCCTCCTTGTATAAATCCTGGTTGCTGTCTCTTTATGAGGAGTTGTGGCCCGTTGTCAGGCAACG
TGGCGTGGTGTGCACTGTGTTTGCTGACGCAACCCCCACTGGTTGGGGCATTGCCACCACCTGTCAGCTC
CTTTCCGGGACTTTCGCTTTCCCCCTCCCTATTGCCACGGCGGAACTCATCGCCGCCTGCCTTGCCCGCT
GCTGGACAGGGGCTCGGCTGTTGGGCACTGACAATTCCGTGGTGTTGTCGGGGAAGCTGACGTCCTTTCC
ATGGCTGCTCGCCTGTGTTGCCACCTGGATTCTGCGCGGGACGTCCTTCTGCTACGTCCCTTCGGCCCTC
AATCCAGCGGACCTTCCTTCCCGCGGCCTGCTGCCGGCTCTGCGGCCTCTTCCGCGTCTTCGCCTTCGCC
CTCAGACGAGTCGGATCTCCCTTTGGGCCGCCTCCCCGCCTGGAATTCTACCGGGTAGGGGAGGCGCTTT
TCCCAAGGCAGTCTGGAGCATGCGCTTTAGCAGCCCCGCTGGGCACTTGGCGCTACACAAGTGGCCTCTG
GCCTCGCACACATTCCACATCCACCGGTAGGCGCCAACCGGCTCCGTTCTTTGGTGGCCCCTTCGCGCCA
CCTTCTACTCCTCCCCTAGTCAGGAAGTTCCCCCCCGCCCCGCAGCTCGCGTCGTGCAGGACGTGACAAA
TGGAAGTAGCACGTCTCACTAGTCTCGTGCAGATGGACAGCACCGCTGAGCAATGGAAGCGGGTAGGCCT
TTGGGGCAGCGGCCAATAGCAGCTTTGCTCCTTCGCTTTCTGGGCTCAGAGGCTGGGAAGGGGTGGGTCC
GGGGGCGGGCTCAGGGGCGGGCTCAGGGGCGGGGCGGGCGCCCGAAGGTCCTCCGGAGGCCCGGCATTCT
GCACGCTTCAAAAGCGCACGTCTGCCGCGCTGTTCTCCTCTTCCTCATCTCCGGGCCTTTCGACCTGCAG
CCCAAGCTTACCATGACCGAGTACAAGCCCACGGTGCGCCTCGCCACCCGCGACGACGTCCCCAGGGCCG
TACGCACCCTCGCCGCCGCGTTCGCCGACTACCCCGCCACGCGCCACACCGTCGATCCGGACCGCCACAT
CGAGCGGGTCACCGAGCTGCAAGAACTCTTCCTCACGCGCGTCGGGCTCGACATCGGCAAGGTGTGGGTC
GCGGACGACGGCGCCGCGGTGGCGGTCTGGACCACGCCGGAGAGCGTCGAAGCGGGGGCGGTGTTCGCCG
AGATCGGCCCGCGCATGGCCGAGTTGAGCGGTTCCCGGCTGGCCGCGCAGCAACAGATGGAAGGCCTCCT
GGCGCCGCACCGGCCCAAGGAGCCCGCGTGGTTCCTGGCCACCGTCGGCGTCTCGCCCGACCACCAGGGC
AAGGGTCTGGGCAGCGCCGTCGTGCTCCCCGGAGTGGAGGCGGCCGAGCGCGCCGGGGTGCCCGCCTTCC
TGGAGACCTCCGCGCCCCGCAACCTCCCCTTCTACGAGCGGCTCGGCTTCACCGTCACCGCCGACGTCGA
GGTGCCCGAAGGACCGCGCACCTGGTGCATGACCCGCAAGCCCGGTGCCTGACGCCCGCCCCACGACCCG
CAGCGCCCGACCGAAAGGAGCGCACGACCCCATGCATCTCGAGGGCCCGGTACCTTTAAGACCAATGACT
TACAAGGCAGCTGTAGATCTTAGCCACTTTTTAAAAGAAAAGGGGGGACTGGAAGGGCTAGCTCACTCCC
AACGAAGACAAGATCTGCTTTTTGCTTGTACTGGGTCTCTCTGGTTAGACCAGATCTGAGCCTGGGAGCT
CTCTGGCTAACTAGGGAACCCACTGCTTAAGCCTCAATAAAGCTTGCCTTGAGTGCTTCAAGTAGTGTGT
GCCCGTCTGTTGTGTGACTCTGGTAACTAGAGATCCCTCAGACCCTTTTAGTCAGTGTGGAAAATCTCTA
GCAGTAGTAGTTCATGTCATCTTATTATTCAGTATTTATAACTTGCAAAGAAATGAATATCAGAGAGTGA
GAGGAACTTGTTTATTGCAGCTTATAATGGTTACAAATAAAGCAATAGCATCACAAATTTCACAAATAAA
GCATTTTTTTCACTGCATTCTAGTTGTGGTTTGTCCAAACTCATCAATGTATCTTATCATGTCTGGCTCT
AGCTATCCCGCCCCTAACTCCGCCCATCCCGCCCCTAACTCCGCCCAGTTCCGCCCATTCTCCGCCCCAT
GGCTGACTAATTTTTTTTATTTATGCAGAGGCCGAGGCCGCCTCGGCCTCTGAGCTATTCCAGAAGTAGT
GAGGAGGCTTTTTTGGAGGCCTAGGGACGTACCCAATTCGCCCTATAGTGAGTCGTATTACGCGCGCTCA
CTGGCCGTCGTTTTACAACGTCGTGACTGGGAAAACCCTGGCGTTACCCAACTTAATCGCCTTGCAGCAC
ATCCCCCTTTCGCCAGCTGGCGTAATAGCGAAGAGGCCCGCACCGATCGCCCTTCCCAACAGTTGCGCAG
CCTGAATGGCGAATGGG
[124 nt withheld, positions 7018-7141]
C
[91 nt withheld, positions 7143-7233]
A
[49 nt withheld, positions 7235-7283]
CCTTTGACGTTGGAGTCCACGTTCTTT
[37 nt withheld, positions 7311-7347]
ACCCTATCTCGGTCTATTCTTTTGATTTATAAGGGATTTTGCCGATTTCGGCCTATTGGTTAAAAAATGA
GCTGATTTAACAAAAATTTAACGCGAATTTTAACAAAATATTAACGCTTACAATTTAGGTGGCACTTTTC
GGGGAAATGTGCGCGGAACCCCTATTTGTTTATTTTTCTAAATACATTCAAATATGTATCCGCTCATGAG
ACAATAACCCTGATAAATGCTTCAATAATATTGAAAAAGGAAGAGTATGAGTATTCAACATTTCCGTGTC
GCCCTTATTCCCTTTTTTGCGGCATTTTGCCTTCCTGTTTTTGCTCACCCAGAAACGCTGGTGAAAGTAA
AAGATGCTGAAGATCAGTTGGGTGCACGAGTGGGTTACATCGAACTGGATCTCAACAGCGGTAAGATCCT
TGAGAGTTTTCGCCCCGAAGAACGTTTTCCAATGATGAGCACTTTTAAAGTTCTGCTATGTGGCGCGGTA
TTATCCCGTATTGACGCCGGGCAAGAGCAACTCGGTCGCCGCATACACTATTCTCAGAATGACTTGGTTG
AGTACTCACCAGTCACAGAAAAGCATCTTACGGATGGCATGACAGTAAGAGAATTATGCAGTGCTGCCAT
AACCATGAGTGATAACACTGCGGCCAACTTACTTCTGACAACGATCGGAGGACCGAAGGAGCTAACCGCT
TTTTTGCACAACATGGGGGATCATGTAACTCGCCTTGATCGTTGGGAACCGGAGCTGAATGAAGCCATAC
CAAACGACGAGCGTGACACCACGATGCCTGTAGCAATGGCAACAACGTTGCGCAAACTATTAACTGGCGA
ACTACTTACTCTAGCTTCCCGGCAACAATTAATAGACTGGATGGAGGCGGATAAAGTTGCAGGACCACTT
CTGCGCTCGGCCCTTCCGGCTGGCTGGTTTATTGCTGATAAATCTGGAGCCGGTGAGCGTGGGTCTCGCG
GTATCATTGCAGCACTGGGGCCAGATGGTAAGCCCTCCCGTATCGTAGTTATCTACACGACGGGGAGTCA
GGCAACTATGGATGAACGAAATAGACAGATCGCTGAGATAGGTGCCTCACTGATTAAGCATTGGTAACTG
TCAGACCAAGTTTACTCATATATACTTTAGATTGATTTAAAACTTCATTTTTAATTTAAAAGGATCTAGG
TGAAGATCCTTTTTGATAATCTCATGACCAAAATCCCTTAACGTGAGTTTTCGTTCCACTGAGCGTCAGA
CCCCGTAGAAAAGATCAAAGGATCTTCTTGAGATCCTTTTTTTCTGCGCGTAATCTGCTGCTTGCAAACA
AAAAAACCACCGCTACCAGCGGTGGTTTGTTTGCCGGATCAAGAGCTACCAACTCTTTTTCCGAAGGTAA
CTGGCTTCAGCAGAGCGCAGATACCAAATACTGTTCTTCTAGTGTAGCCGTAGTTAGGCCACCACTTCAA
GAACTCTGTAGCACCGCCTACATACCTCGCTCTGCTAATCCTGTTACCAGTGGCTGCTGCCAGTGGCGAT
AAGTCGTGTCTTACCGGGTTGGACTCAAGACGATAGTTACCGGATAAGGCGCAGCGGTCGGGCTGAACGG
GGGGTTCGTGCACACAGCCCAGCTTGGAGCGAACGACCTACACCGAACTGAGATACCTACAGCGTGAGCT
ATGAGAAAGCGCCACGCTTCCCGAAGGGAGAAAGGCGGACAGGTATCCGGTAAGCGGCAGGGTCGGAACA
GGAGAGCGCACGAGGGAGCTTCCAGGGGGAAACGCCTGGTATCTTTATAGTCCTGTCGGGTTTCGCCACC
TCTGACTTGAGCGTCGATTTTTGTGATGCTCGTCAGGGGGGCGGAGCCTATGGAAAAACGCCAGCAACGC
GGCCTTTTTACGGTTCCTGGCCTTTTGCTGGCCTTTTGCTCACAT
Features (pLannotate 1.2.2; 35 found; start..end, strand, type, name):
      1..122     +  rep_origin     RSF ori (fragment): Plasmids containing the RSF 1030 origin of replication can be propagated in E. coli cells that contain additional plasmids with compatible origins.
    124..216     +  CDS            lacI (fragment): lac repressor; lacI; The lac repressor binds to the lac operator to inhibit transcription in E. coli. This inhibition can be relieved by adding lactose or isopropyl-β-D-thiogalactopyranoside (IPTG).
    229..250     +  protein_bind   CAP binding site: CAP binding activates transcription in the presence of cAMP. E. coli catabolite activator protein
    265..295     +  promoter       lac promoter: promoter for the E. coli lac operon
    303..319     +  protein_bind   lac operator: The lac repressor binds to the lac operator to inhibit transcription in E. coli. This inhibition can be relieved by adding lactose or isopropyl-β-D-thiogalactopyranoside (IPTG). lac repressor encoded by lacI
    364..382     +  promoter       T3 promoter: promoter for bacteriophage T3 RNA polymerase
    410..636     +  promoter       RSV promoter: Rous sarcoma virus enhancer/promoter
    637..817     +  LTR            5' LTR (truncated): truncated 5' long terminal repeat (LTR) from HIV-1
    864..989     +  misc_feature   HIV-1 Ψ: packaging signal of human immunodeficiency virus type 1
    973..1336    +  CDS            HIV-1 gag (fragment): gag protein from human immunodeficiency virus 1; gag
   1482..1715    +  misc_feature   RRE: The Rev response element (RRE) of HIV-1 allows for Rev-dependent mRNA export from the nucleus to the cytoplasm.
   2092..2192    +  CDS            Rev (fragment): human immunodeficiency virus 1 (HIV-1) Rev protein; rev; enhances nuclear export of unspliced and incompletely spliced viral mRNAs
   2211..2327    +  misc_feature   cPPT/CTS: central polypurine tract and central termination sequence of HIV-1
   2350..2653    +  enhancer       CMV enhancer: human cytomegalovirus immediate early enhancer
   2654..2857    +  promoter       CMV promoter: human cytomegalovirus (CMV) immediate early promoter
   2933..2977    +  CDS            S-Tag: affinity and epitope tag derived from pancreatic ribonuclease A
   3026..3054    +  CDS            3xFLAG (fragment): three tandem FLAG® epitope tags
   3071..3184    +  CDS            SBP: streptavidin-binding peptide selected from a peptide library; binds streptavidin with nanomolar affinity (Keefe et al., 2001)
   3215..3244    +  misc_feature   MCS (fragment): multiple cloning site
   3291..3308    +  protein_bind   attB1 (fragment): mutant version of attB; core recombination site for the Gateway® BP reaction BP Clonase™
   3317..4297    +  CDS            GNB1L: GNB1L_HUMAN - Also known as GY2, KIAA1645, WDR14. Experimental evidence at protein level: Swiss-Prot protein existence level 1. From Homo sapiens (Human).
   4302..4319    -  protein_bind   attB2 (fragment): mutant version of attB; core recombination site for the Gateway® BP reaction BP Clonase™
   4351..4939    +  misc_feature   WPRE: woodchuck hepatitis virus posttranscriptional regulatory element
   4953..5452    +  promoter       PGK promoter: mouse phosphoglycerate kinase 1 promoter
   5473..6072    +  CDS            PuroR: puromycin N-acetyltransferase; pac from Streptomyces alboniger; confers resistance to puromycin
   6140..6277    +  CDS            nef (fragment): NEF_HV1LA - Experimental evidence at protein level: Swiss-Prot protein existence level 1. Extracellular Nef protein targets CD4(+) T-lymphocytes for apoptosis by interacting with CXCR4 surface receptors. From Human immunodeficiency virus type 1 group M subtype B (isolate Lai) (HIV-1).
   6263..6443    +  LTR            5' LTR (truncated): truncated 5' long terminal repeat (LTR) from HIV-1
   6515..6636    +  polyA_signal   SV40 poly(A) signal: SV40 polyadenylation signal
   6676..6811    +  rep_origin     SV40 ori: SV40 origin of replication
   6832..6850    -  promoter       T7 promoter: promoter for bacteriophage T7 RNA polymerase
   6858..7013    +  CDS            lacZα (fragment): LacZα fragment of β-galactosidase; lacZ fragment
   7018..7446    +  rep_origin     f1 ori (sequence partly withheld): f1 bacteriophage origin of replication; arrow indicates direction of (+) strand synthesis
   7499..7603    +  promoter       AmpR promoter: bla
   7604..8464    +  CDS            AmpR: β-lactamase; bla; confers resistance to ampicillin, carbenicillin, and related antibiotics
   8635..9223    +  rep_origin     ori: high-copy-number ColE1/pMB1/pBR322/pUC origin of replication
