[The description below was written by a language model from this plasmid's Addgene catalogue record and pLannotate feature annotations shown in this document.]
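Description:
pLenti_CMV_Puro_SFB_GNB1L is a lentiviral transfer plasmid built on the pLenti-CMV-Puro backbone for making mammalian cell lines that stably express tagged human GNB1L. In bacteria it is maintained through a high-copy ColE1/pUC-type origin and selected with ampicillin (AmpR). An f1 origin, an SV40 origin, T3 and T7 promoters and leftover lac/lacZα sequences are also annotated as backbone remnants. The short RSF ori and lacI fragments called at the start of the record are probably partial matches rather than functional elements.

The viral portion has a third-generation-style layout. An RSV promoter replaces the upstream part of the 5' LTR to drive genomic RNA production in packaging cells. It is followed by the HIV-1 Ψ packaging signal with a partial gag region, the RRE for Rev-dependent nuclear export, and the cPPT/CTS. A truncated 3' LTR and an SV40 polyadenylation signal close the unit.

Between these elements, the CMV enhancer/promoter drives an N-terminal SFB triple tag (S-tag, FLAG and streptavidin-binding peptide). The tag is annotated upstream of the GNB1L coding sequence, consistent with an N-terminal fusion. The gene was inserted by Gateway recombination and is flanked by attB1 and attB2 remnants. A WPRE downstream of the insert enhances transcript stability and expression. A separate mouse PGK promoter drives puromycin N-acetyltransferase, which allows selection of transduced cells.

The SFB tag allows detection through its epitopes and tandem affinity purification on streptavidin and S-protein matrices. The construct is therefore suited to stable expression, complementation and interaction studies of GNB1L, a WD-repeat protein. It was deposited with work on regulators of DNA damage signalling.
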