Addgene plasmid #224381: pLenti_CMV_Puro_SFB_GNB1L
Purpose: Lenti plasmid for generating GNB1L expressing stable cell lines
Depositing lab: Junjie Chen. Depositing organization: University of Texas MD Anderson Cancer Center. Publication: FACS-based genome-wide CRISPR screens define key regulators of DNA damage signaling pathways. Huang M, Yao F, Nie L, Wang C, Su D, Zhang H, Li S, Tang M, Feng X, Yu B, Chen Z, Wang S, Yin L, Mou L, Hart T, Chen J. Mol Cell. 2023 Aug 3;83(15):2810-2828.e6. doi: 10.1016/j.molcel.2023.07.004. PubMed 37541219.
Backbone
  Vector backbone: pLenti-CMV-Puro
  Vector type: Mammalian Expression, Bacterial Expression
  Selectable markers: Puromycin
Growth in bacteria
  Bacterial resistance: Ampicillin, 100 μg/mL
  Growth temperature: 37°C
  Growth strain: NEB Stable
  Copy number: High Copy
Gene/Insert
  Gene/Insert name: GNB1L
  Species: H. sapiens (human)
  Entrez Gene: GNB1L (a.k.a. DGCRK3, FKSG1, GY2, WDR14, WDVCF)
  Cloning method: Gateway Cloning
Terms and licenses: Academic/Nonprofit Terms; Industry Terms: Not Available to Industry
How to cite: pLenti_CMV_Puro_SFB_GNB1L was a gift from Junjie Chen (Addgene plasmid # 224381 ; http://n2t.net/addgene:224381 ; RRID:Addgene_224381)
